>Addgene plasmid #74649 | SLC2A3 | depositor partial sequence | sequence record 140910 | insert
TTAAGAAGGAGATATACTATGGGGACACAGAAGGTCACCCCAGCTCTGATATTTGCCATCACAGTTGCTA
CAATCGGCTCTTTCCAATTTGGCTACAACACTGGGGTCATCAATGCTCCTGAGAAGATCATAAAGGAATT
TATCCAAAAAACTTTGACGGACAAGGGAAATGCCCCACCCTCTGAGGTGCTGCTCACGTCTCTCTGGTCC
TTGTCTGTGGCCATATTTTCCGTCGGGGGTATGATCGGCTCCTTTTCCGTCGGACTCTTCGTCAACCGCT
TTGGCAGGCGCAATTCAATGCTGATTGTCAACCTGTTGGCTGTCACTGGTGGCTGCTTTATGGGACTGTG
TAAAGTAGCTAAGTCGGTTGAAATGCTGATCCTGGGTCGCTTGGTTATTGGCCTCTTCTGCGGACTCTGC
ACAGGTTTTGTGCCCATGTACATTGGAGAGATCTCGCCTACTGCCCTGCGGGGTGCCTTTGGCACTCTCA
ACCAGCTGGGCATCGTTGTTGGAATTCTGGTGGCCCAGATCTTTGGTCTGGAATTCATCCTTGGGTCTGA
AGAGCTATGGCCGCTGCTACTGGGTTTTACCATCCTTCCTGCTATCCTACAAAGTGCAGCCCTTCCATTT
TGCCCTGAAAGTCCCAGATTTTTGCTCATTAACAGAAAAGAAGAGGAGAATGCTAAGCAGATCCTCCAGC
GGTTGTGGGGCACCCAGGATGTATCCCAAGACATCCAGGAGATGAAAGATGAGAGTGCAAGGATGTCACA
AGAAAAGCAAGTCACCGTGCTAGAGCTCTTTAGAGTGTCCAGCTACCGACAGCCCATCATCATTTCCATT
GTGCTCCAGCTCTCTCAGCAGCTCTCTGGGATCAATGCTGTGTTCTATTACTCAACAGGAATCTTCAAGG
ATGCAGGTGTTCAAGAGCCCATCTATGCCACCATCGGCGCGGGTGTGGTTAATACTATCTTCACTGTAGT
TTCTCTATTTCTGGTGGAAAGGGCAGGAAGAAGGACTCTGCATATGATAGGCCTTGGAGGGATGGCTTTT
TGTTCCACGCTCATGACTGTTTCTTTGTTATTAAAGGATAACTATAATGGGATGAGCTTTGTCTGTATTG
GGGCTATCTTGGTCTTTGTAGCCTTCTTTGAAATTGGACCAGGCCCCATTCCCTGGTTTATTGTGGCCGA
ACTCTTCAGCCAGGGCCCCCGCCCAGCTGCGATGGCAGTGGCCGGCTGCTCCAACTGGACCTCCAACTTC
CTAGTCGGATTGCTCTTCCCCTCCGCTGCTCACTATTTAGGAGCCTACGTTTTTATTATCTTCACCGGCT
TCCTCATTACCTTCTTGGCTTTTACCTTCTTCAAAGTCCCTGAGACCCGTGGCAGGACTTTTGAGGATAT
CACACGGGCCTTTGAAGGGCAGGCACACGGTGCAGATAGAGCAGAGAACCTCTACTTCCAATCGCACCAT
CATCACCATCACCATCACCACCATGATTACAAGGATGACGACGATAAGTGAGGATCC
