>Addgene plasmid #74649 | SLC2A3 | addgene partial sequence | sequence record 142148 | Polyhedrin-F 5'-AAATGATAACCATCTCGC-3'
CAGTTTTGTAATAAAAAAACCTATAAATATTCCGGATTATTCATACCGTCCCACCATCGGGCGCGGATCT
ACTTAAGAAGGAGATATACTATGGGGACACAGAAGGTCACCCCAGCTCTGATATTTGCCATCACAGTTGC
TACAATCGGCTCTTTCCAATTTGGCTACAACACTGGGGTCATCAATGCTCCTGAGAAGATCATAAAGGAA
TTTATCCAAAAAACTTTGACGGACAAGGGAAATGCCCCACCCTCTGAGGTGCTGCTCACGTCTCTCTGGT
CCTTGTCTGTGGCCATATTTTCCGTCGGGGGTATGATCGGCTCCTTTTCCGTCGGACTCTTCGTCAACCG
CTTTGGCAGGCGCAATTCAATGCTGATTGTCAACCTGTTGGCTGTCACTGGTGGCTGCTTTATGGGACTG
TGTAAAGTAGCTAAGTCGGTTGAAATGCTGATCCTGGGTCGCTTGGTTATTGGCCTCTTCTGCGGACTCT
GCACAGGTTTTGTGCCCATGTACATTGGAGAGATCTCGCCTACTGCCCTGCGGGGTGCCTTTGGCACTCT
CAACCAGCTGGGCATCGTTGTTGGAATTCTGGTGGCCCAGATCTTTGGTCTGGAATTCATCCTTGGGTCT
GAAGAGCTATGGCCGCTGCTACTGGGTTTTACCATCCTTCCTGCTATCCTACAAAGTGCAGCCCTTCCAT
TTTGCCCTGAAAGTCCCAGATTTTTGCTCATTAACAGAAAAGAAGAGGAGAATGCTAAGCAGATCCTCCA
GCGGTTGTGGGGCACCCAGGATGTATCCCA
