>Addgene plasmid #74649 | SLC2A3 | addgene partial sequence | sequence record 142150 | SV40pA-R 5'-GAAATTTGTGATGCTATTGC-3'
GCAATAACAAGTTAACAACAACAATTGCATTCATTTTATGTTTCAGGTTCAGGGGGAGGTGTGGGAGGTT
TTTTAAAGCAAGTAAAACCTCTACAAATGTGGTATGGCTGATTATGATCCTCTAGTACTTCTCGACAAGC
TTGTCGACGGAGCTCGAATTCGGATCCTCACTTATCGTCGTCATCCTTGTAATCATGGTGGTGATGGTGA
TGGTGATGATGGTGCGATTGGAAGTAGAGGTTCTCTGCTCTATCTGCACCGTGTGCCTGCCCTTCAAAGG
CCCGTGTGATATCCTCAAAAGTCCTGCCACGGGTCTCAGGGACTTTGAAGAAGGTAAAAGCCAAGAAGGT
AATGAGGAAGCCGGTGAAGATAATAAAAACGTAGGCTCCTAAATAGTGAGCAGCGGAGGGGAAGAGCAAT
CCGACTAGGAAGTTGGAGGTCCAGTTGGAGCAGCCGGCCACTGCCATCGCAGCTGGGCGGGGGCCCTGGC
TGAAGAGTTCGGCCACAATAAACCAGGGAATGGGGCCTGGTCCAATTTCAAAGAAGGCTACAAAGACCAA
GATAGCCCCAATACAGACAAAGCTCATCCCATTATAGTTATCCTTTAATAACAAAGAAACAGTCATGAGC
GTGGAACAAAAAGCCATCCCTCCAAGGCCTATCATATGCAGAGTCCTTCTTCCTGCCCTTTCCACCAGAA
ATAGAGAAACTACAGTGAAGATAGTATTAACCACACCCGCGCCGATGGTGGCATAGATGGGCTCTTGAAC
ACCTGCATCCTTGAAGATTCCTGTTGAGTAATAGAACACAGCATTGATCC
