[The description below was written by a language model from this plasmid's Addgene catalogue record.]
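Description:
SLC2A3 is a baculovirus expression plasmid built on the pFB-CT10HF-LIC backbone, carrying a human SLC2A3 insert that encodes the facilitated glucose transporter GLUT3 (solute carrier family 2, member 3). The plasmid is maintained in E. coli as a high-copy construct under ampicillin selection. The record gives only catalogue fields and no feature table, so the origin of replication and any transposition or recombination elements used to move the cassette into a baculoviral genome are not stated.

The insert is about 1.5 kb and was introduced by ligation-independent cloning. It sits downstream of the PH (polyhedrin) promoter, a very strong, very late baculoviral promoter commonly used to drive high-level recombinant protein production in infected insect cells. The backbone supplies a C-terminal tag composed of a TEV protease recognition site followed by a ten-histidine stretch and a Flag epitope. This arrangement allows capture by immobilised metal affinity chromatography or anti-Flag affinity resin, detection with anti-His or anti-Flag antibodies, and subsequent removal of the tag by TEV cleavage to leave a protein close to native at its C terminus.

The stated purpose is baculovirus-based expression for structure determination. The depositor cautions that the insert may not be the full open reading frame, which is consistent with a construct whose boundaries were chosen to improve expression or behaviour of this membrane protein. Users should therefore check the exact boundaries against the reference protein before interpreting results.
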