Addgene plasmid #74649: SLC2A3
Purpose: Baculovirus expression for structure determination; may not be full ORF
Depositing lab: Nicola Burgess-Brown. Depositing organization: University of Oxford.
Backbone
  Vector backbone: pFB-CT10HF-LIC
  Vector type: Baculovirus
Growth in bacteria
  Bacterial resistance: Ampicillin, 100 μg/mL
  Growth temperature: 37°C
  Growth strain: DH5alpha
  Copy number: High Copy
Gene/Insert
  Gene/Insert name: SLC2A3 (alt names: SLC2A3A-c008; SLC2A3Asolute carrier family 2 (facilitated glucose transporter), member 3_)
  Species: H. sapiens (human)
  Insert size (bp): 1527
  Entrez Gene: SLC2A3 (a.k.a. GLUT3)
  Promoter: PH
  Tag / fusion protein: TEV-His10-Flag (C terminal on backbone)
  Cloning method: Ligation Independent Cloning
  Sequencing primers: 5′ Fbac-1; 3′ Fbac-2
Terms and licenses: Academic/Nonprofit Terms; Industry Terms: Not Available to Industry
Depositor comments: Baculo vector with C-terminal 10His+flag, TEV-cleavable, for LIC cloning. gi|5902090
How to cite: SLC2A3 was a gift from Nicola Burgess-Brown (Addgene plasmid # 74649 ; http://n2t.net/addgene:74649 ; RRID:Addgene_74649)
